Addgene plasmid #166597: pAAV-hSYN1-fDIO-tTA
Purpose: Encodes Flp-dependent tTA
Depositing lab: Martin Myers. Depositing organization: University of Michigan. Publication: tTARGIT AAVs mediate the sensitive and flexible manipulation of intersectional neuronal populations in mice. Sabatini PV, Wang J, Rupp AC, Affinati AH, Flak JN, Li C, Olson DP, Myers MG Jr. Elife. 2021 Mar 11;10. pii: 66835. doi: 10.7554/eLife.66835. PubMed 33704065.
Backbone
  Vector backbone: AAV
  Vector type: AAV
Growth in bacteria
  Bacterial resistance: Ampicillin, 100 μg/mL
  Growth temperature: 37°C
  Growth strain: NEB Stable
  Copy number: High Copy
Gene/Insert
  Gene/Insert name: tTA
  Species: Synthetic
  Promoter: human synapsin 1
  Cloning method: Restriction Enzyme; 5′ cloning site Unknown (unknown if destroyed)
Terms and licenses: Academic/Nonprofit Terms; Industry Terms: Not Available to Industry
How to cite: pAAV-hSYN1-fDIO-tTA was a gift from Martin Myers (Addgene plasmid # 166597 ; http://n2t.net/addgene:166597 ; RRID:Addgene_166597)
