[The description below was written by a language model from this plasmid's Addgene catalogue record and pLannotate feature annotations shown in this document.]
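Description:
pAAV-hSYN1-fDIO-tTA is an AAV transfer plasmid of 5,768 nt that places a Flp-dependent tetracycline transactivator (tTA) under neuron-specific control. The expression cassette lies between AAV2 inverted terminal repeats, which allow it to be packaged into recombinant AAV particles. One ITR is annotated as fragments spanning the origin of the circular sequence. The bacterial backbone carries a high-copy ColE1/pUC-type origin, an f1 phage origin and a β-lactamase gene for ampicillin selection. The recorded host is a recombination-deficient cloning strain, a common choice for keeping ITRs intact.

The human synapsin I promoter drives the cassette. Downstream, the transactivator coding sequence sits in reverse orientation relative to the promoter and is flanked by FRT sites annotated on opposite strands. In this fDIO (Flp-dependent, double-inverted) arrangement, no functional transcript is made until Flp recombinase inverts the segment into the sense orientation. The annotation software labels the coding region as an rtTA3 fragment with a VP16-derived minimal activation domain (VP48). This probably reflects the close sequence similarity between tTA and rtTA, and the catalogue entry identifies the insert as synthetic tTA. A WPRE and the human growth hormone polyadenylation signal follow to enhance transcript stability and 3′ end processing. Short hits to TRE3GV, ADH1 promoter, β-globin intron, bom and rop are only fragments and are probably incidental matches or linker remnants.

According to the record, the construct belongs to an AAV system for sensitive, intersectional manipulation of neuronal populations in mice. It supplies tTA only in Flp-expressing neurons, and the tTA could then activate a Tet-responsive payload delivered separately.
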