Features (pLannotate 1.2.2; 21 found; start..end, strand, type, name):
      1..81      -  repeat_region  AAV2 ITR (fragment): inverted terminal repeat of adeno-associated virus serotype 2 inverted
    126..573     +  promoter       hSyn promoter: human synapsin I promoter; confers neuron-specific expression (Kügler et al., 2003)
    612..667     +  promoter       TRE3GV promoter (fragment): 3rd-generation Tet-responsive promoter that can be activated by binding of Tet-On® 3G, optimized for retroviral and lentiviral vectors
    693..710     +  promoter       ADH1 promoter (fragment): S. cerevisiae ADH1; promoter for alcohol dehydrogenase 1
    804..853     -  intron         β-globin intron (fragment): internally truncated intron from human β-globin
    854..901     +  protein_bind   FRT: FLP-mediated recombination occurs in the 8-bp core sequence TCTAGAAA (Turan and Bode, 2011). FLP recombinase from the Saccharomyces cerevisiae 2μ plasmid
    932..1042    -  CDS            VP48: 3 tandem repeats of the minimal activation domain of herpes simplex virus VP16 (Cheng et al., 2013)
    972..1648    -  CDS            rtTA3 (fragment): reverse tetracycline transactivator 3 activates expression from Tet-responsive promoters in the presence of doxycycline
   1728..1778    -  intron         β-globin intron (fragment): internally truncated intron from human β-globin
   1778..1825    -  protein_bind   FRT: FLP-mediated recombination occurs in the 8-bp core sequence TCTAGAAA (Turan and Bode, 2011). FLP recombinase from the Saccharomyces cerevisiae 2μ plasmid
   1846..2434    +  misc_feature   WPRE: woodchuck hepatitis virus posttranscriptional regulatory element
   2466..2942    +  polyA_signal   hGH poly(A) signal: human growth hormone polyadenylation signal
   2982..3122    +  repeat_region  AAV2 ITR: inverted terminal repeat of adeno-associated virus serotype 2 inverted
   3127..3178    -  misc_feature   bom (fragment): basis of mobility region from pBR322
   3197..3652    +  rep_origin     f1 ori (sequence partly withheld): f1 bacteriophage origin of replication; arrow indicates direction of (+) strand synthesis
   3653..3702    -  misc_feature   bom (fragment): basis of mobility region from pBR322
   3804..3839    -  CDS            rop (fragment): Rop protein, which maintains plasmids at low copy number; rop
   3934..4038    +  promoter       AmpR promoter: bla
   4039..4899    +  CDS            AmpR: β-lactamase; bla; confers resistance to ampicillin, carbenicillin, and related antibiotics
   5070..5658    +  rep_origin     ori: high-copy-number ColE1/pMB1/pBR322/pUC origin of replication
   5720..5765    -  repeat_region  AAV2 ITR (fragment): inverted terminal repeat of adeno-associated virus serotype 2 inverted
>Addgene plasmid #166597 | pAAV-hSYN1-fDIO-tTA | addgene full sequence | sequence record 329446 | Addgene NGS Result
GGGCGACCTTTGGTCGCCCGGCCTCAGTGAGCGAGCGAGCGCGCAGAGAGGGAGTGGCCAACTCCATCAC
TAGGGGTTCCTGCGGCCGCACGCGTGTGTCTAGACTGCAGAGGGCCCTGCGTATGAGTGCAAGTGGGTTT
TAGGACCAGGATGAGGCGGGGTGGGGGTGCCTACCTGACGACCGACCCCGACCCACTGGACAAGCACCCA
ACCCCCATTCCCCAAATTGCGCATCCCCTATCAGAGAGGGGGAGGGGAAACAGGATGCGGCGAGGCGCGT
GCGCACTGCCAGCTTCAGCACCGCGGACAGTGCCTTCGCCCCCGCCTGGCGGCGCGCGCCACCGCCGCCT
CAGCACTGAAGGCGCGCTGACGTCACTCGCCGGTCCCCCGCAAACTCCCCTTCCCGGCCACCTTGGTCGC
GTCCGCGCCGCCGCCGGCCCAGCCGGACCGCACCACGCGAGGCGCGAGATAGGGGGGCACGGGCGCGACC
ATCTGCGCTGCGGCGCCGGCGACTCAGCGCTGCCTCAGTCTGCGGTGGGCAGCGGAGGAGTCGTGTCGTG
CCTGAGAGCGCAGTCGAGAACAGATCTCTAAAACAGGTAAGTCCCATTAATCTCCCTATCAGTGATAGAG
AAGGTCTGAAGAGTTTACTCCCTATCAGTGATAGAGATTAATTCCTCTACTAACCTTGTTCATCTTTTCT
TTTTTTTTCTACAGGTCCTGGGTGATTAACAGCTTAAGGGCCCGGATCCGATATCGAAGTTCCTATTCCG
AAGTTCCTATTCTTCAAATAGTATAGGAACTTCGCAGAATGGTAGCTGGATTGTAGCTGCTATTAGCAAT
ATGAAACCTCTTAGAAGTTCCTATTCCGAAGTTCCTATTCTCTAGAAAGTATAGGAACTTCGAGCTCGGC
GCGCCGGAATTCTTACCCGGGGAGCATGTCAAGGTCAAAATCGTCAAGAGCGTCAGCAGGCAGCATATCA
AGGTCAAAGTCGTCAAGGGCATCGGCTGGGAGCATGTCTAAGTCAAAATCGTCAAGGGCGTCGGCCGGCC
CGCCGCTTTCGCACTTTAGCTGTTTCTCCAGGCCACATATGATTAGTTCCAGGCCGAAAAGGAAGGCAGG
TTCGGCTCCCTGCCGGTCGAACAGCTCAATTGCTTGTCTCAGAAGTGGGGGCATAGAATCGGTGGTAGGT
GTCTCTCTTTCCTCTTTTGCTACTTGATGCTCCTGTTCCTCCAATACGCAGCCCAGTGTAAAGTGGCCCA
CGGCGGACAGAGCGTACAGTGCGTTCTCCAGGGAGAAGCCTTGCTGACACAGGAACGCGAGCTGATTTTC
CAGGGTTTCGTACTGTTTCTCTGTTGGGCGGGTGCCGAGATGCACTTTAGCCCCGTCGCGATGTGAGAGG
AGAGCACAGCGGAATGACTTGGCGTTGTTCCGCAGAAAGTCTTGCCATGACTCGCCTTCCAGGGGGCAGA
AGTGGGTATGATGCCTGTCCAGCATCTCGATGGCCAGGGCATCGAGCAGGGCCCGCTTGTTCTTCACGTG
CCAGTACAGGGTAGGCTGCTCAACTCCCAGCTTTTGAGCGAGTTTCCTTGTCGTCAGGCCTTCGATACCG
ACTTCATTGAGTAATTCCAGAGCGCCGTTTATGACTTTAGATTTATCCAGCCGACTCATGTCGACCCGGG
AAGTTCCTATACTATTTGAAGAATAGGAACTTCGGAATAGGAACTTCTTGCCTTAACCCAGAAATTATCA
CTGTTATTCTTTAGAATGGTGCAAAGAGAAGTTCCTATACTTTCTAGAGAATAGGAACTTCGGAATAGGA
ACTTCGAAGTACTAAGCTTATCGATAATCAACCTCTGGATTACAAAATTTGTGAAAGATTGACTGGTATT
CTTAACTATGTTGCTCCTTTTACGCTATGTGGATACGCTGCTTTAATGCCTTTGTATCATGCTATTGCTT
CCCGTATGGCTTTCATTTTCTCCTCCTTGTATAAATCCTGGTTGCTGTCTCTTTATGAGGAGTTGTGGCC
CGTTGTCAGGCAACGTGGCGTGGTGTGCACTGTGTTTGCTGACGCAACCCCCACTGGTTGGGGCATTGCC
ACCACCTGTCAGCTCCTTTCCGGGACTTTCGCTTTCCCCCTCCCTATTGCCACGGCGGAACTCATCGCCG
CCTGCCTTGCCCGCTGCTGGACAGGGGCTCGGCTGTTGGGCACTGACAATTCCGTGGTGTTGTCGGGGAA
ATCATCGTCCTTTCCTTGGCTGCTCGCCTATGTTGCCACCTGGATTCTGCGCGGGACGTCCTTCTGCTAC
GTCCCTTCGGCCCTCAATCCAGCGGACCTTCCTTCCCGCGGCCTGCTGCCGGCTCTGCGGCCTCTTCCGC
GTCTTCGCCTTCGCCCTCAGACGAGTCGGATCTCCCTTTGGGCCGCCTCCCCGCATCGATACCGAGCGCT
GCTCGAGAGATCTACGGGTGGCATCCCTGTGACCCCTCCCCAGTGCCTCTCCTGGCCCTGGAAGTTGCCA
CTCCAGTGCCCACCAGCCTTGTCCTAATAAAATTAAGTTGCATCATTTTGTCTGACTAGGTGTCCTTCTA
TAATATTATGGGGTGGAGGGGGGTGGTATGGAGCAAGGGGCAAGTTGGGAAGACAACCTGTAGGGCCTGC
GGGGTCTATTGGGAACCAAGCTGGAGTGCAGTGGCACAATCTTGGCTCACTGCAATCTCCGCCTCCTGGG
TTCAAGCGATTCTCCTGCCTCAGCCTCCCGAGTTGTTGGGATTCCAGGCATGCATGACCAGGCTCAGCTA
ATTTTTGTTTTTTTGGTAGAGACGGGGTTTCACCATATTGGCCAGGCTGGTCTCCAACTCCTAATCTCAG
GTGATCTACCCACCTTGGCCTCCCAAATTGCTGGGATTACAGGCGTGAACCACTGCTCCCTTCCCTGTCC
TTCTGATTTTGTAGGTAACCACGTGCGGACCGAGCGGCCGCAGGAACCCCTAGTGATGGAGTTGGCCACT
CCCTCTCTGCGCGCTCGCTCGCTCACTGAGGCCGGGCGACCAAAGGTCGCCCGACGCCCGGGCTTTGCCC
GGGCGGCCTCAGTGAGCGAGCGAGCGCGCAGCTGCCTGCAGGGGCGCCTGATGCGGTATTTTCTCCTTAC
GCATCTGTGCGGTATTTCACACCGCATA
[95 nt withheld, positions 3179-3273]
T
[46 nt withheld, positions 3275-3320]
C
[141 nt withheld, positions 3322-3462]
CCTTTGACGTTGGAGTCCACGTTCTTT
[37 nt withheld, positions 3490-3526]
ACTCTATCTCGGGCTATTCTTTTGATTTATAAGGGATTTTGCCGATTTCGGTCTATTGGTTAAAAAATGA
GCTGATTTAACAAAAATTTAACGCGAATTTTAACAAAATATTAACGTTTACAATTTTATGGTGCACTCTC
AGTACAATCTGCTCTGATGCCGCATAGTTAAGCCAGCCCCGACACCCGCCAACACCCGCTGACGCGCCCT
GACGGGCTTGTCTGCTCCCGGCATCCGCTTACAGACAAGCTGTGACCGTCTCCGGGAGCTGCATGTGTCA
GAGGTTTTCACCGTCATCACCGAAACGCGCGAGACGAAAGGGCCTCGTGATACGCCTATTTTTATAGGTT
AATGTCATGATAATAATGGTTTCTTAGACGTCAGGTGGCACTTTTCGGGGAAATGTGCGCGGAACCCCTA
TTTGTTTATTTTTCTAAATACATTCAAATATGTATCCGCTCATGAGACAATAACCCTGATAAATGCTTCA
ATAATATTGAAAAAGGAAGAGTATGAGTATTCAACATTTCCGTGTCGCCCTTATTCCCTTTTTTGCGGCA
TTTTGCCTTCCTGTTTTTGCTCACCCAGAAACGCTGGTGAAAGTAAAAGATGCTGAAGATCAGTTGGGTG
CACGAGTGGGTTACATCGAACTGGATCTCAACAGCGGTAAGATCCTTGAGAGTTTTCGCCCCGAAGAACG
TTTTCCAATGATGAGCACTTTTAAAGTTCTGCTATGTGGCGCGGTATTATCCCGTATTGACGCCGGGCAA
GAGCAACTCGGTCGCCGCATACACTATTCTCAGAATGACTTGGTTGAGTACTCACCAGTCACAGAAAAGC
ATCTTACGGATGGCATGACAGTAAGAGAATTATGCAGTGCTGCCATAACCATGAGTGATAACACTGCGGC
CAACTTACTTCTGACAACGATCGGAGGACCGAAGGAGCTAACCGCTTTTTTGCACAACATGGGGGATCAT
GTAACTCGCCTTGATCGTTGGGAACCGGAGCTGAATGAAGCCATACCAAACGACGAGCGTGACACCACGA
TGCCTGTAGCAATGGCAACAACGTTGCGCAAACTATTAACTGGCGAACTACTTACTCTAGCTTCCCGGCA
ACAATTAATAGACTGGATGGAGGCGGATAAAGTTGCAGGACCACTTCTGCGCTCGGCCCTTCCGGCTGGC
TGGTTTATTGCTGATAAATCTGGAGCCGGTGAGCGTGGGTCTCGCGGTATCATTGCAGCACTGGGGCCAG
ATGGTAAGCCCTCCCGTATCGTAGTTATCTACACGACGGGGAGTCAGGCAACTATGGATGAACGAAATAG
ACAGATCGCTGAGATAGGTGCCTCACTGATTAAGCATTGGTAACTGTCAGACCAAGTTTACTCATATATA
CTTTAGATTGATTTAAAACTTCATTTTTAATTTAAAAGGATCTAGGTGAAGATCCTTTTTGATAATCTCA
TGACCAAAATCCCTTAACGTGAGTTTTCGTTCCACTGAGCGTCAGACCCCGTAGAAAAGATCAAAGGATC
TTCTTGAGATCCTTTTTTTCTGCGCGTAATCTGCTGCTTGCAAACAAAAAAACCACCGCTACCAGCGGTG
GTTTGTTTGCCGGATCAAGAGCTACCAACTCTTTTTCCGAAGGTAACTGGCTTCAGCAGAGCGCAGATAC
CAAATACTGTTCTTCTAGTGTAGCCGTAGTTAGGCCACCACTTCAAGAACTCTGTAGCACCGCCTACATA
CCTCGCTCTGCTAATCCTGTTACCAGTGGCTGCTGCCAGTGGCGATAAGTCGTGTCTTACCGGGTTGGAC
TCAAGACGATAGTTACCGGATAAGGCGCAGCGGTCGGGCTGAACGGGGGGTTCGTGCACACAGCCCAGCT
TGGAGCGAACGACCTACACCGAACTGAGATACCTACAGCGTGAGCTATGAGAAAGCGCCACGCTTCCCGA
AGGGAGAAAGGCGGACAGGTATCCGGTAAGCGGCAGGGTCGGAACAGGAGAGCGCACGAGGGAGCTTCCA
GGGGGAAACGCCTGGTATCTTTATAGTCCTGTCGGGTTTCGCCACCTCTGACTTGAGCGTCGATTTTTGT
GATGCTCGTCAGGGGGGCGGAGCCTATGGAAAAACGCCAGCAACGCGGCCTTTTTACGGTTCCTGGCCTT
TTGCTGGCCTTTTGCTCACATGTCCTGCAGGCAGCTGCGCGCTCGCTCGCTCACTGAGGCCGCCCGGGCG
TC
